Addgene plasmid #215479: T7 Lig-N-HiBiT
Purpose: Bacterially expressed T7 Lig-N-HiBiT for Ni-NTA purification
Depositing lab: James Inglese. Depositing organization: National Center for Advancing Translational Sciences (NCATS). Publication: A general assay platform to study protein pharmacology using ligand-dependent structural dynamics. Ciulla DA, Dranchak PK, Aitha M, van Neer RHP, Shah D, Tharakan R, Wilson KM, Wang Y, Braisted JC, Inglese J. Nat Commun. 2025 May 10;16(1):4342. doi: 10.1038/s41467-025-59658-6. PubMed 40346061.
Backbone
  Vector backbone: pET21a (+)
  Backbone manufacturer: Novagen
  Backbone size w/o insert (bp): 5409
  Total vector size (bp): 6579
  Modifications to backbone: None known of
  Vector type: Bacterial Expression
Growth in bacteria
  Bacterial resistance: Ampicillin, 100 μg/mL
  Growth temperature: 37°C
  Growth strain: DH5alpha
  Copy number: High Copy
Gene/Insert
  Gene/Insert name: Escherichia phage T7 DNA Ligase, N-terminal HiBiT, N-terminal 10XHis.Thrombin tag (alt names: T7 Lig-N-HiBiT; Bacteriophage T7 ligase-N-HiBiT)
  Species: Bacteriophage T7
  Insert size (bp): 1170
  Mutation: Codon Optimized for bacterial expression, T7 gene10 leader peptide for expression
  GenBank ID: 1261055
  Promoter: T7
  Tag / fusion protein: HiBiT tag (N terminal on insert); 10xHis-tag with thrombin site
  Cloning method: Restriction Enzyme; 5′ cloning site BamH1 (unknown if destroyed); 3′ cloning site Xho1 (unknown if destroyed)
  Sequencing primers: 5′ T7 promotor primer #69348-3; 3′ T7 terminator primer #69337-3
Resource information
  A portion of this plasmid was derived from a plasmid made by: was synthesized for us by a commercial source. (Genscript)
Terms and licenses: Academic/Nonprofit Terms; Industry Terms: Not Available to Industry
How to cite: T7 Lig-N-HiBiT was a gift from James Inglese (Addgene plasmid # 215479 ; http://n2t.net/addgene:215479 ; RRID:Addgene_215479)
