[The description below was written by a language model from this plasmid's Addgene catalogue record and pLannotate feature annotations shown in this document.]
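Description:
T7 Lig-N-HiBiT is a 6,579 bp bacterial expression plasmid built on the Novagen pET21a(+) backbone for producing a tagged bacteriophage T7 DNA ligase in E. coli and purifying it on Ni-NTA resin. It is propagated through a ColE1/pBR322-type origin and selected with ampicillin via the β-lactamase gene. The annotation also shows the bom and rop regions typical of pBR322-derived pET vectors (although the catalogue lists the plasmid as high copy), an f1 origin for single-stranded DNA production, and short residual tetracycline-resistance fragments that are backbone remnants rather than functional markers.

Expression is driven by a T7 promoter followed by a lac operator, with a plasmid-borne lacI gene supplying repressor. Transcription therefore requires a host providing T7 RNA polymerase and is induced with IPTG. Downstream lie the T7 gene 10 ribosome binding site and the gene 10 leader peptide (T7 tag), which promote efficient translation. These are followed by a roughly 1.17 kb synthetic, codon-optimised insert cloned between BamHI and XhoI and ending before the T7 terminator. According to the catalogue, the insert encodes an N-terminal 10xHis tag with a thrombin cleavage site and an N-terminal HiBiT peptide fused to the ligase. HiBiT is the small fragment that complements LgBiT to reconstitute NanoLuc luciferase. The feature table does not annotate these N-terminal elements individually, but an unannotated stretch of about 100 bp between the leader and the ligase coding sequence is consistent with them. A short His-tag match just after the ligase probably corresponds to the vector's own C-terminal His sequence, and whether it is translated is not stated. The associated publication describes an assay platform for studying protein pharmacology through ligand-dependent structural dynamics, for which this purified HiBiT-tagged ligase presumably serves as a test protein.
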