Features (pLannotate 1.2.2; 20 found; start..end, strand, type, name):
     12..467     +  rep_origin     f1 ori (sequence partly withheld): f1 bacteriophage origin of replication; arrow indicates direction of (+) strand synthesis
    494..598     +  promoter       AmpR promoter: bla
    599..1459    +  CDS            AmpR: β-lactamase; bla; confers resistance to ampicillin, carbenicillin, and related antibiotics
   1630..2218    +  rep_origin     ori: high-copy-number ColE1/pMB1/pBR322/pUC origin of replication
   2404..2546    -  misc_feature   bom: basis of mobility region from pBR322
   2648..2839    -  CDS            rop: Rop protein, which maintains plasmids at low copy number; rop
   2856..3236    +  CDS            YPB1_ECOLX: Protein predicted: Swiss-Prot protein existence level 4. From Escherichia coli.
   3308..3599    -  CDS            TcR (fragment): tetracycline efflux protein; tet; confers resistance to tetracycline
   3614..3635    -  protein_bind   CAP binding site: CAP binding activates transcription in the presence of cAMP. E. coli catabolite activator protein
   3648..4730    -  CDS            lacI: lac repressor; lacI; The lac repressor binds to the lac operator to inhibit transcription in E. coli. This inhibition can be relieved by adding lactose or isopropyl-β-D-thiogalactopyranoside (IPTG).
   4731..4808    -  promoter       lacI promoter: lacI
   4816..5095    -  CDS            TcR (fragment): tetracycline efflux protein; tet; confers resistance to tetracycline
   5117..5135    +  promoter       T7 promoter: promoter for bacteriophage T7 RNA polymerase
   5136..5160    +  protein_bind   lac operator: The lac repressor binds to the lac operator to inhibit transcription in E. coli. This inhibition can be relieved by adding lactose or isopropyl-β-D-thiogalactopyranoside (IPTG). lac repressor encoded by lacI
   5175..5197    +  RBS            RBS: efficient ribosome binding site from bacteriophage T7 gene 10 (Olins and Rangwala, 1989)
   5205..5237    +  CDS            T7 tag (gene 10 leader): leader peptide from bacteriophage T7 gene 10 promotes efficient translation in E. coli
   5340..6413    +  CDS            DNLI_BPT7: Experimental evidence at protein level: Swiss-Prot protein existence level 1. DNA ligase that seals nicks in double-stranded DNA during DNA replication, DNA recombination and DNA repair in an ATP-dependent reaction. Binds specifically to DNA nicks containing a 3'-OH and a 5'- phosphate group. From Escherichia phage T7 (Bacteriophage T7).
   6423..6440    +  CDS            9xHis (fragment): 9xHis affinity tag
   6450..6499    +  CDS            SET1 (fragment): solubility-enhancement tag derived from T7 phage gene 10B
   6507..6554    +  terminator     T7 terminator: transcription terminator for bacteriophage T7 RNA polymerase
>Addgene plasmid #215479 | T7 Lig-N-HiBiT | addgene full sequence | sequence record 428721 | Addgene NGS Result
TGGCGAATGGG
[124 nt withheld, positions 12-135]
C
[91 nt withheld, positions 137-227]
A
[49 nt withheld, positions 229-277]
CCTTTGACGTTGGAGTCCACGTTCTTT
[37 nt withheld, positions 305-341]
ACCCTATCTCGGTCTATTCTTTTGATTTATAAGGGATTTTGCCGATTTCGGCCTATTGGTTAAAAAATGA
GCTGATTTAACAAAAATTTAACGCGAATTTTAACAAAATATTAACGTTTACAATTTCAGGTGGCACTTTT
CGGGGAAATGTGCGCGGAACCCCTATTTGTTTATTTTTCTAAATACATTCAAATATGTATCCGCTCATGA
GACAATAACCCTGATAAATGCTTCAATAATATTGAAAAAGGAAGAGTATGAGTATTCAACATTTCCGTGT
CGCCCTTATTCCCTTTTTTGCGGCATTTTGCCTTCCTGTTTTTGCTCACCCAGAAACGCTGGTGAAAGTA
AAAGATGCTGAAGATCAGTTGGGTGCACGAGTGGGTTACATCGAACTGGATCTCAACAGCGGTAAGATCC
TTGAGAGTTTTCGCCCCGAAGAACGTTTTCCAATGATGAGCACTTTTAAAGTTCTGCTATGTGGCGCGGT
ATTATCCCGTATTGACGCCGGGCAAGAGCAACTCGGTCGCCGCATACACTATTCTCAGAATGACTTGGTT
GAGTACTCACCAGTCACAGAAAAGCATCTTACGGATGGCATGACAGTAAGAGAATTATGCAGTGCTGCCA
TAACCATGAGTGATAACACTGCGGCCAACTTACTTCTGACAACGATCGGAGGACCGAAGGAGCTAACCGC
TTTTTTGCACAACATGGGGGATCATGTAACTCGCCTTGATCGTTGGGAACCGGAGCTGAATGAAGCCATA
CCAAACGACGAGCGTGACACCACGATGCCTGCAGCAATGGCAACAACGTTGCGCAAACTATTAACTGGCG
AACTACTTACTCTAGCTTCCCGGCAACAATTAATAGACTGGATGGAGGCGGATAAAGTTGCAGGACCACT
TCTGCGCTCGGCCCTTCCGGCTGGCTGGTTTATTGCTGATAAATCTGGAGCCGGTGAGCGTGGGTCTCGC
GGTATCATTGCAGCACTGGGGCCAGATGGTAAGCCCTCCCGTATCGTAGTTATCTACACGACGGGGAGTC
AGGCAACTATGGATGAACGAAATAGACAGATCGCTGAGATAGGTGCCTCACTGATTAAGCATTGGTAACT
GTCAGACCAAGTTTACTCATATATACTTTAGATTGATTTAAAACTTCATTTTTAATTTAAAAGGATCTAG
GTGAAGATCCTTTTTGATAATCTCATGACCAAAATCCCTTAACGTGAGTTTTCGTTCCACTGAGCGTCAG
ACCCCGTAGAAAAGATCAAAGGATCTTCTTGAGATCCTTTTTTTCTGCGCGTAATCTGCTGCTTGCAAAC
AAAAAAACCACCGCTACCAGCGGTGGTTTGTTTGCCGGATCAAGAGCTACCAACTCTTTTTCCGAAGGTA
ACTGGCTTCAGCAGAGCGCAGATACCAAATACTGTCCTTCTAGTGTAGCCGTAGTTAGGCCACCACTTCA
AGAACTCTGTAGCACCGCCTACATACCTCGCTCTGCTAATCCTGTTACCAGTGGCTGCTGCCAGTGGCGA
TAAGTCGTGTCTTACCGGGTTGGACTCAAGACGATAGTTACCGGATAAGGCGCAGCGGTCGGGCTGAACG
GGGGGTTCGTGCACACAGCCCAGCTTGGAGCGAACGACCTACACCGAACTGAGATACCTACAGCGTGAGC
TATGAGAAAGCGCCACGCTTCCCGAAGGGAGAAAGGCGGACAGGTATCCGGTAAGCGGCAGGGTCGGAAC
AGGAGAGCGCACGAGGGAGCTTCCAGGGGGAAACGCCTGGTATCTTTATAGTCCTGTCGGGTTTCGCCAC
CTCTGACTTGAGCGTCGATTTTTGTGATGCTCGTCAGGGGGGCGGAGCCTATGGAAAAACGCCAGCAACG
CGGCCTTTTTACGGTTCCTGGCCTTTTGCTGGCCTTTTGCTCACATGTTCTTTCCTGCGTTATCCCCTGA
TTCTGTGGATAACCGTATTACCGCCTTTGAGTGAGCTGATACCGCTCGCCGCAGCCGAACGACCGAGCGC
AGCGAGTCAGTGAGCGAGGAAGCGGAAGAGCGCCTGATGCGGTATTTTCTCCTTACGCATCTGTGCGGTA
TTTCACACCGCATATATGGTGCACTCTCAGTACAATCTGCTCTGATGCCGCATAGTTAAGCCAGTATACA
CTCCGCTATCGCTACGTGACTGGGTCATGGCTGCGCCCCGACACCCGCCAACACCCGCTGACGCGCCCTG
ACGGGCTTGTCTGCTCCCGGCATCCGCTTACAGACAAGCTGTGACCGTCTCCGGGAGCTGCATGTGTCAG
AGGTTTTCACCGTCATCACCGAAACGCGCGAGGCAGCTGCGGTAAAGCTCATCAGCGTGGTCGTGAAGCG
ATTCACAGATGTCTGCCTGTTCATCCGCGTCCAGCTCGTTGAGTTTCTCCAGAAGCGTTAATGTCTGGCT
TCTGATAAAGCGGGCCATGTTAAGGGCGGTTTTTTCCTGTTTGGTCACTGATGCCTCCGTGTAAGGGGGA
TTTCTGTTCATGGGGGTAATGATACCGATGAAACGAGAGAGGATGCTCACGATACGGGTTACTGATGATG
AACATGCCCGGTTACTGGAACGTTGTGAGGGTAAACAACTGGCGGTATGGATGCGGCGGGACCAGAGAAA
AATCACTCAGGGTCAATGCCAGCGCTTCGTTAATACAGATGTAGGTGTTCCACAGGGTAGCCAGCAGCAT
CCTGCGATGCAGATCCGGAACATAATGGTGCAGGGCGCTGACTTCCGCGTTTCCAGACTTTACGAAACAC
GGAAACCGAAGACCATTCATGTTGTTGCTCAGGTCGCAGACGTTTTGCAGCAGCAGTCGCTTCACGTTCG
CTCGCGTATCGGTGATTCATTCTGCTAACCAGTAAGGCAACCCCGCCAGCCTAGCCGGGTCCTCAACGAC
AGGAGCACGATCATGCGCACCCGTGGGGCCGCCATGCCGGCGATAATGGCCTGCTTCTCGCCGAAACGTT
TGGTGGCGGGACCAGTGACGAAGGCTTGAGCGAGGGCGTGCAAGATTCCGAATACCGCAAGCGACAGGCC
GATCATCGTCGCGCTCCAGCGAAAGCGGTCCTCGCCGAAAATGACCCAGAGCGCTGCCGGCACCTGTCCT
ACGAGTTGCATGATAAAGAAGACAGTCATAAGTGCGGCGACGATAGTCATGCCCCGCGCCCACCGGAAGG
AGCTGACTGGGTTGAAGGCTCTCAAGGGCATCGGTCGAGATCCCGGTGCCTAATGAGTGAGCTAACTTAC
ATTAATTGCGTTGCGCTCACTGCCCGCTTTCCAGTCGGGAAACCTGTCGTGCCAGCTGCATTAATGAATC
GGCCAACGCGCGGGGAGAGGCGGTTTGCGTATTGGGCGCCAGGGTGGTTTTTCTTTTCACCAGTGAGACG
GGCAACAGCTGATTGCCCTTCACCGCCTGGCCCTGAGAGAGTTGCAGCAAGCGGTCCACGCTGGTTTGCC
CCAGCAGGCGAAAATCCTGTTTGATGGTGGTTAACGGCGGGATATAACATGAGCTGTCTTCGGTATCGTC
GTATCCCACTACCGAGATATCCGCACCAACGCGCAGCCCGGACTCGGTAATGGCGCGCATTGCGCCCAGC
GCCATCTGATCGTTGGCAACCAGCATCGCAGTGGGAACGATGCCCTCATTCAGCATTTGCATGGTTTGTT
GAAAACCGGACATGGCACTCCAGTCGCCTTCCCGTTCCGCTATCGGCTGAATTTGATTGCGAGTGAGATA
TTTATGCCAGCCAGCCAGACGCAGACGCGCCGAGACAGAACTTAATGGGCCCGCTAACAGCGCGATTTGC
TGGTGACCCAATGCGACCAGATGCTCCACGCCCAGTCGCGTACCGTCTTCATGGGAGAAAATAATACTGT
TGATGGGTGTCTGGTCAGAGACATCAAGAAATAACGCCGGAACATTAGTGCAGGCAGCTTCCACAGCAAT
GGCATCCTGGTCATCCAGCGGATAGTTAATGATCAGCCCACTGACGCGTTGCGCGAGAAGATTGTGCACC
GCCGCTTTACAGGCTTCGACGCCGCTTCGTTCTACCATCGACACCACCACGCTGGCACCCAGTTGATCGG
CGCGAGATTTAATCGCCGCGACAATTTGCGACGGCGCGTGCAGGGCCAGACTGGAGGTGGCAACGCCAAT
CAGCAACGACTGTTTGCCCGCCAGTTGTTGTGCCACGCGGTTGGGAATGTAATTCAGCTCCGCCATCGCC
GCTTCCACTTTTTCCCGCGTTTTCGCAGAAACGTGGCTGGCCTGGTTCACCACGCGGGAAACGGTCTGAT
AAGAGACACCGGCATACTCTGCGACATCGTATAACGTTACTGGTTTCACATTCACCACCCTGAATTGACT
CTCTTCCGGGCGCTATCATGCCATACCGCGAAAGGTTTTGCGCCATTCGATGGTGTCCGGGATCTCGACG
CTCTCCCTTATGCGACTCCTGCATTAGGAAGCAGCCCAGTAGTAGGTTGAGGCCGTTGAGCACCGCCGCC
GCAAGGAATGGTGCATGCAAGGAGATGGCGCCCAACAGTCCCCCGGCCACGGGGCCTGCCACCATACCCA
CGCCGAAACAAGCGCTCATGAGCCCGAAGTGGCGAGCCCGATCTTCCCCATCGGTGATGTCGGCGATATA
GGCGCCAGCAACCGCACCTGTGGCGCCGGTGATGCCGGCCACGATGCGTCCGGCGTAGAGGATCGAGATC
TCGATCCCGCGAAATTAATACGACTCACTATAGGGGAATTGTGAGCGGATAACAATTCCCCTCTAGAAAT
AATTTTGTTTAACTTTAAGAAGGAGATATACATATGGCTAGCATGACTGGTGGACAGCAAATGGGTCGCG
GATCCATGCATCACCACCATCATCACCACCACCACCACGCGGCCGGTCTTGTGCCACGTGGCTCCGTTTC
TGGCTGGCGTCTGTTCAAAAAGATCAGTATGAATATCAAGACCAACCCGTTTAAGGCGGTTTCGTTTGTG
GAGTCTGCGATTAAGAAGGCGCTCGACAACGCTGGTTATCTGATCGCTGAGATTAAGTACGATGGTGTAC
GTGGTAATATTTGCGTGGACAACACCGCGAACAGCTACTGGCTGAGCCGTGTTTCGAAAACGATTCCGGC
ACTGGAACATTTGAACGGCTTTGATGTGCGCTGGAAACGTCTGTTGAATGACGACCGCTGCTTTTACAAA
GACGGCTTCATGCTGGACGGAGAACTGATGGTGAAGGGCGTCGATTTTAACACTGGTTCCGGCCTGCTCC
GCACCAAGTGGACCGATACCAAGAACCAGGAGTTCCATGAAGAGCTGTTCGTTGAGCCGATTAGAAAGAA
GGACAAAGTTCCGTTTAAGCTGCACACCGGTCATTTGCACATTAAACTGTATGCCATCCTGCCGCTGCAC
ATTGTTGAGAGCGGCGAAGATTGTGATGTAATGACCCTGCTGATGCAGGAGCACGTGAAAAATATGTTGC
CGCTTTTGCAAGAATATTTTCCGGAGATTGAGTGGCAAGCAGCGGAATCCTACGAAGTTTATGACATGGT
GGAGCTGCAACAACTGTACGAACAAAAACGCGCTGAAGGCCACGAGGGCTTAATCGTGAAGGACCCGATG
TGTATCTATAAGCGCGGCAAAAAAAGCGGTTGGTGGAAAATGAAACCGGAAAATGAAGCGGATGGCATCA
TCCAGGGTTTGGTCTGGGGTACGAAAGGTCTGGCAAATGAGGGTAAGGTGATCGGCTTCGAAGTCTTGTT
AGAGTCTGGCCGTTTGGTTAATGCCACGAACATCAGCCGTGCCCTGATGGACGAGTTCACCGAAACCGTT
AAAGAAGCGACCCTGAGCCAGTGGGGTTTCTTCAGCCCGTATGGCATCGGTGATAACGACGCGTGCACCA
TTAACCCATACGACGGTTGGGCATGCCAGATCTCCTACATGGAAGAGACGCCGGATGGTAGCCTGCGTCA
TCCGAGCTTCGTGATGTTTCGTGGTACTGAGGACAACCCGCAGGAGAAAATGTAACTCGAGCACCACCAC
CACCACCACTGAGATCCGGCTGCTAACAAAGCCCGAAAGGAAGCTGAGTTGGCTGCTGCCACCGCTGAGC
AATAACTAGCATAACCCCTTGGGGCCTCTAAACGGGTCTTGAGGGGTTTTTTGCTGAAAGGAGGAACTAT
ATCCGGAT
